>Addgene plasmid #77502 | MUSK gRNA (BRDN0001147758) | addgene full sequence | sequence record 187888 | Addgene Assembled Sequence
CCCGGGTGCAAAGATGGATAAAGTTTTAAACAGAGAGGAATCTTTGCAGCTAATGGACCTTCTAGGTCTT
GAAAGGAGTGGGAATTGGCTCCGGTGCCCGTCAGTGGGCAGAGCGCACATCGCCCACAGTCCCCGAGAAG
TTGGGGGGAGGGGTCGGCAATTGATCCGGTGCCTAGAGAAGGTGGCGCGGGGTAAACTGGGAAAGTGATG
TCGTGTACTGGCTCCGCCTTTTTCCCGAGGGTGGGGGAGAACCGTATATAAGTGCAGTAGTCGCCGTGAA
CGTTCTTTTTCGCAACGGGTTTGCCGCCAGAACACAGGTAAGTGCCGTGTGTGGTTCCCGCGGGCCTGGC
CTCTTTACGGGTTATGGCCCTTGCGTGCCTTGAATTACTTCCACCTGGCTGCAGTACGTGATTCTTGATC
CCGAGCTTCGGGTTGGAAGTGGGTGGGAGAGTTCGAGGCCTTGCGCTTAAGGAGCCCCTTCGCCTCGTGC
TTGAGTTGAGGCCTGGCCTGGGCGCTGGGGCCGCCGCGTGCGAATCTGGTGGCACCTTCGCGCCTGTCTC
GCTGCTTTCGATAAGTCTCTAGCCATTTAAAATTTTTGATGACCTGCTGCGACGCTTTTTTTCTGGCAAG
ATAGTCTTGTAAATGCGGGCCAAGATCTGCACACTGGTATTTCGGTTTTTGGGGCCGCGGGCGGCGACGG
GGCCCGTGCGTCCCAGCGCACATGTTCGGCGAGGCGGGGCCTGCGAGCGCGGCCACCGAGAATCGGACGG
GGGTAGTCTCAAGCTGGCCGGCCTGCTCTGGTGCCTGGCCTCGCGCCGCCGTGTATCGCCCCGCCCTGGG
CGGCAAGGCTGGCCCGGTCGGCACCAGTTGCGTGAGCGGAAAGATGGCCGCTTCCCGGCCCTGCTGCAGG
GAGCTCAAAATGGAGGACGCGGCGCTCGGGAGAGCGGGCGGGTGAGTCACCCACACAAAGGAAAAGGGCC
TTTCCGTCCTCAGCCGTCGCTTCATGTGACTCCACGGAGTACCGGGCGCCGTCCAGGCACCTCGATTAGT
TCTCGAGCTTTTGGAGTACGTCGTCTTTAGGTTGGGGGGAGGGGTTTTATGCGATGGAGTTTCCCCACAC
TGAGTGGGTGGAGACTGAAGTTAGGCCAGCTTGGCACTTGATGTAATTCTCCTTGGAATTTGCCCTTTTT
GAGTTTGGATCTTGGTTCATTCTCAAGCCTCAGACAGTGGTTCAAAGTTTTTTTCTTCCATTTCAGGTGT
CGTGACGTACGGCCACCATGACCGAGTACAAGCCCACGGTGCGCCTCGCCACCCGCGACGACGTCCCCAG
GGCCGTACGCACCCTCGCCGCCGCGTTCGCCGACTACCCCGCCACGCGCCACACCGTCGATCCGGACCGC
CACATCGAGCGGGTCACCGAGCTGCAAGAACTCTTCCTCACGCGCGTCGGGCTCGACATCGGCAAGGTGT
GGGTCGCGGACGACGGCGCCGCCGTGGCGGTCTGGACCACGCCGGAGAGCGTCGAAGCGGGGGCGGTGTT
CGCCGAGATCGGCCCGCGCATGGCCGAGTTGAGCGGTTCCCGGCTGGCCGCGCAGCAACAGATGGAAGGC
CTCCTGGCGCCGCACCGGCCCAAGGAGCCCGCGTGGTTCCTGGCCACCGTCGGAGTCTCGCCCGACCACC
AGGGCAAGGGTCTGGGCAGCGCCGTCGTGCTCCCCGGAGTGGAGGCGGCCGAGCGCGCCGGGGTGCCCGC
CTTCCTGGAGACCTCCGCGCCCCGCAACCTCCCCTTCTACGAGCGGCTCGGCTTCACCGTCACCGCCGAC
GTCGAGGTGCCCGAAGGACCGCGCACCTGGTGCATGACCCGCAAGCCCGGTGCCTGAACGCGTTAAGTCG
ACAATCAACCTCTGGATTACAAAATTTGTGAAAGATTGACTGGTATTCTTAACTATGTTGCTCCTTTTAC
GCTATGTGGATACGCTGCTTTAATGCCTTTGTATCATGCTATTGCTTCCCGTATGGCTTTCATTTTCTCC
TCCTTGTATAAATCCTGGTTGCTGTCTCTTTATGAGGAGTTGTGGCCCGTTGTCAGGCAACGTGGCGTGG
TGTGCACTGTGTTTGCTGACGCAACCCCCACTGGTTGGGGCATTGCCACCACCTGTCAGCTCCTTTCCGG
GACTTTCGCTTTCCCCCTCCCTATTGCCACGGCGGAACTCATCGCCGCCTGCCTTGCCCGCTGCTGGACA
GGGGCTCGGCTGTTGGGCACTGACAATTCCGTGGTGTTGTCGGGGAAATCATCGTCCTTTCCTTGGCTGC
TCGCCTGTGTTGCCACCTGGATTCTGCGCGGGACGTCCTTCTGCTACGTCCCTTCGGCCCTCAATCCAGC
GGACCTTCCTTCCCGCGGCCTGCTGCCGGCTCTGCGGCCTCTTCCGCGTCTTCGCCTTCGCCCTCAGACG
AGTCGGATCTCCCTTTGGGCCGCCTCCCCGCGTCGACTTTAAGACCAATGACTTACAAGGCAGCTGTAGA
TCTTAGCCACTTTTTAAAAGAAAAGGGGGGACTGGAAGGGCTAATTCACTCCCAACGAAGACAAGATCTG
CTTTTTGCTTGTACTGGGTCTCTCTGGTTAGACCAGATCTGAGCCTGGGAGCTCTCTGGCTAACTAGGGA
ACCCACTGCTTAAGCCTCAATAAAGCTTGCCTTGAGTGCTTCAAGTAGTGTGTGCCCGTCTGTTGTGTGA
CTCTGGTAACTAGAGATCCCTCAGACCCTTTTAGTCAGTGTGGAAAATCTCTAGCAGTACGTATAGTAGT
TCATGTCATCTTATTATTCAGTATTTATAACTTGCAAAGAAATGAATATCAGAGAGTGAGAGGAACTTGT
TTATTGCAGCTTATAATGGTTACAAATAAAGCAATAGCATCACAAATTTCACAAATAAAGCATTTTTTTC
ACTGCATTCTAGTTGTGGTTTGTCCAAACTCATCAATGTATCTTATCATGTCTGGCTCTAGCTATCCCGC
CCCTAACTCCGCCCATCCCGCCCCTAACTCCGCCCAGTTCCGCCCATTCTCCGCCCCATGGCTGACTAAT
TTTTTTTATTTATGCAGAGGCCGAGGCCGCCTCGGCCTCTGAGCTATTCCAGAAGTAGTGAGGAGGCTTT
TTTGGAGGCCTAGGGACGTACCCAATTCGCCCTATAGTGAGTCGTATTACGCGCGCTCACTGGCCGTCGT
TTTACAACGTCGTGACTGGGAAAACCCTGGCGTTACCCAACTTAATCGCCTTGCAGCACATCCCCCTTTC
GCCAGCTGGCGTAATAGCGAAGAGGCCCGCACCGATCGCCCTTCCCAACAGTTGCGCAGCCTGAATGGCG
AATGGG
[124 nt withheld, positions 3367-3490]
C
[91 nt withheld, positions 3492-3582]
A
[49 nt withheld, positions 3584-3632]
CCTTTGACGTTGGAGTCCACGTTCTTT
[37 nt withheld, positions 3660-3696]
ACCCTATCTCGGTCTATTCTTTTGATTTATAAGGGATTTTGCCGATTTCGGCCTATTGGTTAAAAAATGA
GCTGATTTAACAAAAATTTAACGCGAATTTTAACAAAATATTAACGCTTACAATTTAGGTGGCACTTTTC
GGGGAAATGTGCGCGGAACCCCTATTTGTTTATTTTTCTAAATACATTCAAATATGTATCCGCTCATGAG
ACAATAACCCTGATAAATGCTTCAATAATATTGAAAAAGGAAGAGTATGAGTATTCAACATTTCCGTGTC
GCCCTTATTCCCTTTTTTGCGGCATTTTGCCTTCCTGTTTTTGCTCACCCAGAAACGCTGGTGAAAGTAA
AAGATGCTGAAGATCAGTTGGGTGCACGAGTGGGTTACATCGAACTGGATCTCAACAGCGGTAAGATCCT
TGAGAGTTTTCGCCCCGAAGAACGTTTTCCAATGATGAGCACTTTTAAAGTTCTGCTATGTGGCGCGGTA
TTATCCCGTATTGACGCCGGGCAAGAGCAACTCGGTCGCCGCATACACTATTCTCAGAATGACTTGGTTG
AGTACTCACCAGTCACAGAAAAGCATCTTACGGATGGCATGACAGTAAGAGAATTATGCAGTGCTGCCAT
AACCATGAGTGATAACACTGCGGCCAACTTACTTCTGACAACGATCGGAGGACCGAAGGAGCTAACCGCT
TTTTTGCACAACATGGGGGATCATGTAACTCGCCTTGATCGTTGGGAACCGGAGCTGAATGAAGCCATAC
CAAACGACGAGCGTGACACCACGATGCCTGTAGCAATGGCAACAACGTTGCGCAAACTATTAACTGGCGA
ACTACTTACTCTAGCTTCCCGGCAACAATTAATAGACTGGATGGAGGCGGATAAAGTTGCAGGACCACTT
CTGCGCTCGGCCCTTCCGGCTGGCTGGTTTATTGCTGATAAATCTGGAGCCGGTGAGCGTGGGTCTCGCG
GTATCATTGCAGCACTGGGGCCAGATGGTAAGCCCTCCCGTATCGTAGTTATCTACACGACGGGGAGTCA
GGCAACTATGGATGAACGAAATAGACAGATCGCTGAGATAGGTGCCTCACTGATTAAGCATTGGTAACTG
TCAGACCAAGTTTACTCATATATACTTTAGATTGATTTAAAACTTCATTTTTAATTTAAAAGGATCTAGG
TGAAGATCCTTTTTGATAATCTCATGACCAAAATCCCTTAACGTGAGTTTTCGTTCCACTGAGCGTCAGA
CCCCGTAGAAAAGATCAAAGGATCTTCTTGAGATCCTTTTTTTCTGCGCGTAATCTGCTGCTTGCAAACA
AAAAAACCACCGCTACCAGCGGTGGTTTGTTTGCCGGATCAAGAGCTACCAACTCTTTTTCCGAAGGTAA
CTGGCTTCAGCAGAGCGCAGATACCAAATACTGTTCTTCTAGTGTAGCCGTAGTTAGGCCACCACTTCAA
GAACTCTGTAGCACCGCCTACATACCTCGCTCTGCTAATCCTGTTACCAGTGGCTGCTGCCAGTGGCGAT
AAGTCGTGTCTTACCGGGTTGGACTCAAGACGATAGTTACCGGATAAGGCGCAGCGGTCGGGCTGAACGG
GGGGTTCGTGCACACAGCCCAGCTTGGAGCGAACGACCTACACCGAACTGAGATACCTACAGCGTGAGCT
ATGAGAAAGCGCCACGCTTCCCGAAGGGAGAAAGGCGGACAGGTATCCGGTAAGCGGCAGGGTCGGAACA
GGAGAGCGCACGAGGGAGCTTCCAGGGGGAAACGCCTGGTATCTTTATAGTCCTGTCGGGTTTCGCCACC
TCTGACTTGAGCGTCGATTTTTGTGATGCTCGTCAGGGGGGCGGAGCCTATGGAAAAACGCCAGCAACGC
GGCCTTTTTACGGTTCCTGGCCTTTTGCTGGCCTTTTGCTCACATGTTCTTTCCTGCGTTATCCCCTGAT
TCTGTGGATAACCGTATTACCGCCTTTGAGTGAGCTGATACCGCTCGCCGCAGCCGAACGACCGAGCGCA
GCGAGTCAGTGAGCGAGGAAGCGGAAGAGCGCCCAATACGCAAACCGCCTCTCCCCGCGCGTTGGCCGAT
TCATTAATGCAGCTGGCACGACAGGTTTCCCGACTGGAAAGCGGGCAGTGAGCGCAACGCAATTAATGTG
AGTTAGCTCACTCATTAGGCACCCCAGGCTTTACACTTTATGCTTCCGGCTCGTATGTTGTGTGGAATTG
TGAGCGGATAACAATTTCACACAGGAAACAGCTATGACCATGATTACGCCAAGCGCGCAATTAACCCTCA
CTAAAGGGAACAAAAGCTGGAGCTGCAAGCTTAATGTAGTCTTATGCAATACTCTTGTAGTCTTGCAACA
TGGTAACGATGAGTTAGCAACATGCCTTACAAGGAGAGAAAAAGCACCGTGCATGCCGATTGGTGGAAGT
AAGGTGGTACGATCGTGCCTTATTAGGAAGGCAACAGACGGGTCTGACATGGATTGGACGAACCACTGAA
TTGCCGCATTGCAGAGATATTGTATTTAAGTGCCTAGCTCGATACATAAACGGGTCTCTCTGGTTAGACC
AGATCTGAGCCTGGGAGCTCTCTGGCTAACTAGGGAACCCACTGCTTAAGCCTCAATAAAGCTTGCCTTG
AGTGCTTCAAGTAGTGTGTGCCCGTCTGTTGTGTGACTCTGGTAACTAGAGATCCCTCAGACCCTTTTAG
TCAGTGTGGAAAATCTCTAGCAGTGGCGCCCGAACAGGGACTTGAAAGCGAAAGGGAAACCAGAGGAGCT
CTCTCGACGCAGGACTCGGCTTGCTGAAGCGCGCACGGCAAGAGGCGAGGGGCGGCGACTGGTGAGTACG
CCAAAAATTTTGACTAGCGGAGGCTAGAAGGAGAGAGATGGGTGCGAGAGCGTCAGTATTAAGCGGGGGA
GAATTAGATCGCGATGGGAAAAAATTCGGTTAAGGCCAGGGGGAAAGAAAAAATATAAATTAAAACATAT
AGTATGGGCAAGCAGGGAGCTAGAACGATTCGCAGTTAATCCTGGCCTGTTAGAAACATCAGAAGGCTGT
AGACAAATACTGGGACAGCTACAACCATCCCTTCAGACAGGATCAGAAGAACTTAGATCATTATATAATA
CAGTAGCAACCCTCTATTGTGTGCATCAAAGGATAGAGATAAAAGACACCAAGGAAGCTTTAGACAAGAT
AGAGGAAGAGCAAAACAAAAGTAAGACCACCGCACAGCAAGCGGCCGCTGATCTTCAGACCTGGAGGAGG
AGATATGAGGGACAATTGGAGAAGTGAATTATATAAATATAAAGTAGTAAAAATTGAACCATTAGGAGTA
GCACCCACCAAGGCAAAGAGAAGAGTGGTGCAGAGAGAAAAAAGAGCAGTGGGAATAGGAGCTTTGTTCC
TTGGGTTCTTGGGAGCAGCAGGAAGCACTATGGGCGCAGCGTCAATGACGCTGACGGTACAGGCCAGACA
ATTATTGTCTGGTATAGTGCAGCAGCAGAACAATTTGCTGAGGGCTATTGAGGCGCAACAGCATCTGTTG
CAACTCACAGTCTGGGGCATCAAGCAGCTCCAGGCAAGAATCCTGGCTGTGGAAAGATACCTAAAGGATC
AACAGCTCCTGGGGATTTGGGGTTGCTCTGGAAAACTCATTTGCACCACTGCTGTGCCTTGGAATGCTAG
TTGGAGTAATAAATCTCTGGAACAGATTTGGAATCACACGACCTGGATGGAGTGGGACAGAGAAATTAAC
AATTACACAAGCTTAATACACTCCTTAATTGAAGAATCGCAAAACCAGCAAGAAAAGAATGAACAAGAAT
TATTGGAATTAGATAAATGGGCAAGTTTGTGGAATTGGTTTAACATAACAAATTGGCTGTGGTATATAAA
ATTATTCATAATGATAGTAGGAGGCTTGGTAGGTTTAAGAATAGTTTTTGCTGTACTTTCTATAGTGAAT
AGAGTTAGGCAGGGATATTCACCATTATCGTTTCAGACCCACCTCCCAACCCCGAGGGGACCCAGAGAGG
GCCTATTTCCCATGATTCCTTCATATTTGCATATACGATACAAGGCTGTTAGAGAGATAATTAGAATTAA
TTTGACTGTAAACACAAAGATATTAGTACAAAATACGTGACGTAGAAAGTAATAATTTCTTGGGTAGTTT
GCAGTTTTAAAATTATGTTTTAAAATGGACTATCATATGCTTACCGTAACTTGAAAGTATTTCGATTTCT
TGGCTTTATATATCTTGTGGAAAGGACGAAACACCGTCAGTTCATTCCAGGCCGTGGTTTTAGAGCTAGA
AATAGCAAGTTAAAATAAGGCTAGTCCGTTATCAACTTGAAAAAGTGGCACCGAGTCGGTGCTTTTTTAA
GCTTGGCGTAACTAGATCTTGAGACAAATGGCAGTATTCATCCACAATTTTAAAAGAAAAGGGGGGATTG
GGGGGTACAGTGCAGGGGAAAGAATAGTAGACATAATAGCAACAGACATACAAACTAAAGAATTACAAAA
ACAAATTACAAAAATTCAAAATTTTCGGGTTTATTACAGGGACAGCAGAGATCCACTTTGGCGCCGGCTC
GAGGGGG
Features (pLannotate 1.2.2; 29 found; start..end, strand, type, name):
     14..80      +  CDS            small t antigen (fragment): SV40 (simian virus 40) small t antigen
    106..317     +  promoter       EF-1α core promoter: core promoter for human elongation factor EF-1α
    318..1256    +  intron         EF-1α intron A: intron upstream of the start codon of human EF-1α
   1278..1877    +  CDS            PuroR (fragment): puromycin N-acetyltransferase; pac from Streptomyces; confers resistance to puromycin
   1893..2481    +  misc_feature   WPRE: woodchuck hepatitis virus posttranscriptional regulatory element
   2532..2551    +  misc_feature   cPPT/CTS (fragment): central polypurine tract and central termination sequence of HIV-1
   2553..2786    +  LTR            3' LTR (ΔU3): self-inactivating 3' long terminal repeat (LTR) from HIV-1
   2864..2985    +  polyA_signal   SV40 poly(A) signal: SV40 polyadenylation signal
   3025..3160    +  rep_origin     SV40 ori: SV40 origin of replication
   3181..3199    -  promoter       T7 promoter: promoter for bacteriophage T7 RNA polymerase
   3207..3362    +  CDS            lacZα (fragment): LacZα fragment of β-galactosidase; lacZ fragment
   3367..3795    +  rep_origin     f1 ori (sequence partly withheld): f1 bacteriophage origin of replication; arrow indicates direction of (+) strand synthesis
   3848..3952    +  promoter       AmpR promoter: bla
   3953..4813    +  CDS            AmpR: β-lactamase; bla; confers resistance to ampicillin, carbenicillin, and related antibiotics
   4984..5572    +  rep_origin     ori: high-copy-number ColE1/pMB1/pBR322/pUC origin of replication
   5755..5847    +  CDS            lacI (fragment): lac repressor; lacI; The lac repressor binds to the lac operator to inhibit transcription in E. coli. This inhibition can be relieved by adding lactose or isopropyl-β-D-thiogalactopyranoside (IPTG).
   5860..5881    +  protein_bind   CAP binding site: CAP binding activates transcription in the presence of cAMP. E. coli catabolite activator protein
   5896..5926    +  promoter       lac promoter: promoter for the E. coli lac operon
   5934..5950    +  protein_bind   lac operator: The lac repressor binds to the lac operator to inhibit transcription in E. coli. This inhibition can be relieved by adding lactose or isopropyl-β-D-thiogalactopyranoside (IPTG). lac repressor encoded by lacI
   5995..6013    +  promoter       T3 promoter: promoter for bacteriophage T3 RNA polymerase
   6041..6267    +  promoter       RSV promoter: Rous sarcoma virus enhancer/promoter
   6268..6448    +  LTR            5' LTR (truncated): truncated 5' long terminal repeat (LTR) from HIV-1
   6495..6620    +  misc_feature   HIV-1 Ψ: packaging signal of human immunodeficiency virus type 1
   6604..6967    +  CDS            HIV-1 gag (fragment): gag protein from human immunodeficiency virus 1; gag
   7113..7346    +  misc_feature   RRE: The Rev response element (RRE) of HIV-1 allows for Rev-dependent mRNA export from the nucleus to the cytoplasm.
   7723..7749    +  CDS            Rev (fragment): human immunodeficiency virus 1 (HIV-1) Rev protein; rev; enhances nuclear export of unspliced and incompletely spliced viral mRNAs
   7753..7993    +  promoter       U6 promoter: RNA polymerase III promoter for human U6 snRNA
   8023..8098    +  misc_RNA       gRNA scaffold: guide RNA scaffold for the Streptococcus pyogenes CRISPR/Cas9 system
   8154..8271    +  misc_feature   cPPT/CTS: central polypurine tract and central termination sequence of HIV-1
