[The description below was written by a language model from this plasmid's Addgene catalogue record and pLannotate feature annotations shown in this document.]
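Description:
MUSK gRNA (BRDN0001147758) is a third-generation lentiviral CRISPR guide plasmid built on the lentiGuide-Puro backbone and designed to deliver a single guide RNA against human MUSK (reference transcript NM_005592.3). It is maintained in E. coli as a high-copy plasmid through a ColE1/pUC-type origin with ampicillin selection from the β-lactamase gene. The backbone also carries an f1 origin, an SV40 origin and poly(A) signal, and remnants of lac and T7/T3 cloning elements that play no role in its function.

The transfer cassette is driven in packaging cells by an RSV promoter fused to a truncated HIV-1 5' LTR, which removes the need for Tat. It is followed by the Ψ packaging signal with a partial gag sequence, the Rev response element for Rev-dependent nuclear export of the genomic RNA, and a cPPT/CTS. It ends in a ΔU3 self-inactivating 3' LTR. Within this unit, a human U6 RNA polymerase III promoter transcribes the MUSK-targeting spacer joined to the Streptococcus pyogenes Cas9 guide scaffold. A separate EF-1α core promoter with its intron A expresses puromycin N-acetyltransferase, and a WPRE enhances transcript expression. Transduced mammalian cells can therefore be selected with puromycin.

The plasmid does not encode Cas9, so it must be used with a separate Cas9 vector or in cells that already express the nuclease. It belongs to a human kinome guide collection whose guides were chosen to maximise on-target activity and minimise off-target effects, and it is suited to knocking out MUSK in human cells.
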