Addgene plasmid #77502: MUSK gRNA (BRDN0001147758)
Purpose: 3rd generation lentiviral gRNA plasmid targeting human MUSK
Depositing lab: John Doench & David Root. Depositing organization: Broad Institute. Publication: Optimized sgRNA design to maximize activity and minimize off-target effects of CRISPR-Cas9. Doench JG, Fusi N, Sullender M, Hegde M, Vaimberg EW, Donovan KF, Smith I, Tothova Z, Wilen C, Orchard R, Virgin HW, Listgarten J, Root DE. Nat Biotechnol. 2016 Jan 18. doi: 10.1038/nbt.3437. PubMed 26780180.
Backbone
  Vector backbone: lentiGuide-Puro
  Backbone manufacturer: Zhang Lab (Addgene plasmid # 52963)
  Vector type: Mammalian Expression, Lentiviral, CRISPR
  Selectable markers: Puromycin
Growth in bacteria
  Bacterial resistance: Ampicillin, 100 μg/mL
  Growth temperature: 37°C
  Growth strain: DH5alpha
  Copy number: High Copy
Gene/Insert
  Gene/Insert name: MUSK (alt names: MUSK; NM_005592.3)
  gRNA/shRNA sequence: TCAGTTCATTCCAGGCCGTG
  Species: H. sapiens (human)
  Entrez Gene: MUSK (a.k.a. CMS9, FADS, FADS1)
  Promoter: hU6
  Cloning method: Unknown
  Sequencing primers: 5′ U6-F; 3′ pS2-R
Terms and licenses: Academic/Nonprofit Terms; Industry Terms: Not Available to Industry
Depositor comments: The gRNA was designed to target the following Genbank reference sequence(s): NM_005592.3. Note that this plasmid does NOT contain Cas9. It should be used in conjunction with lentiCas9-Blast (Addgene #52962) or otherwise with cell lines already expressing Cas9. Browse the full kinome gRNA library at http://www.addgene.org/pooled-library/broadgpp-human-kinome/ or visit http://www.broadinstitute.org/rnai/public/ for detailed protocols and information.
How to cite: MUSK gRNA (BRDN0001147758) was a gift from John Doench & David Root (Addgene plasmid # 77502 ; http://n2t.net/addgene:77502 ; RRID:Addgene_77502)
