>Addgene plasmid #77502 | MUSK gRNA (BRDN0001147758) | depositor partial sequence | sequence record 144962 | Target Sequence
TCAGTTCATTCCAGGCCGTG
