>Addgene plasmid #77502 | MUSK gRNA (BRDN0001147758) | addgene partial sequence | sequence record 187887 | hU6-F
TAGAAAGTAATAATTTCTTGGGTAGTTTGCAGTTTTAAAATTATGTTTTAAAATGGACTATCATATGCTT
ACCGTAACTTGAAAGTATTTCGATTTCTTGGCTTTATATATCTTGTGGAAAGGACGAAACACCGTCAGTT
CATTCCAGGCCGTGGTTTTAGAGCTAGAAATAGCAAGTTAAAATAAGGCTAGTCCGTTATCAACTTGAAA
AAGTGGCACCGAGTCGGTGCTTTTTTAAGCTTGGCGTAACTAGATCTTGAGACAAATGGCAGTATTCATC
CACAATTTTAAAAGAAAAGGGGGGATTGGGGGGTACAGTGCAGGGGAAAGAATAGTAGACATAATAGCAA
CAGACATACAAACTAAAGAATTACAAAAACAAATTACAAAAATTCAAAATTTTCGGGTTTATTACAGGGA
CAGCAGAGATCCACTTTGGCGCCGGCTCGAGGGGGCCCGGGTGCAAAGATGGATAAAGTTTTAAACAGAG
AGGAATCTTTGCAGCTAATGGACCTTCTAGGTCTTGAAAGGAGTGGGAATTGGCTCCGGTGCCCGTCAGT
GGGCAGAGCG
